Addgene plasmid #221822: pdU6-2_sgRNA2-5-HT1BR
Purpose: Plasmid to express gRNA2 (aatttcgacgggccttcaag) for editing at the end of Drosophila 5-HT1BR coding frame
Depositing lab: Quentin Gaudry. Depositing organization: University of Maryland, College Park. Publication: Serotonin acts through multiple cellular targets during an olfactory critical period. Mallick A, Tan HL, Epstein JM, Gaudry Q, Dacks AM. bioRxiv [Preprint]. 2024 Apr 14:2024.04.14.589413. doi: 10.1101/2024.04.14.589413. PubMed 38645269.
Backbone
  Vector backbone: pdU6-2
  Vector type: Insect Expression, CRISPR
Growth in bacteria
  Bacterial resistance: Ampicillin, 100 μg/mL
  Growth temperature: 37°C
  Growth strain: DH5alpha
  Copy number: High Copy
Gene/Insert
  Gene/Insert name: d5-HT1BR gRNA2
  gRNA/shRNA sequence: aatttcgacgggccttcaag
  Species: D. melanogaster (fly)
  Entrez Gene: 5-HT1B (a.k.a. Dmel_CG15113, 5-HT-dro2B, 5-HT1BDro, 5-HT[1B]Dro, 5-HT[[1BDro]], 5-HT[[1B]], 5-HT[[1B]]DRO, 5-HT[[1B]]Dro, 5-HT[[dro2B]], 5HT-R2B, 5HT-dro2B, 5HT-dro[[2B]], 5HT1B, 5htdro2b, CG15113, CG30126, DRO2B, Dm5HTdro2B, Dmel\CG15113, Dmel_CG30126, d5-HT1B)
  Promoter: Drosophila U6 promoter
  Cloning method: Restriction Enzyme; 5′ cloning site unknown (unknown if destroyed); 3′ cloning site N/A (unknown if destroyed)
  Sequencing primers: 5′ N/A
Terms and licenses: Academic/Nonprofit Terms; Industry Terms: Not Available to Industry
Depositor comments: Please visit https://doi.org/10.1101/2024.04.14.589413 for bioRxiv preprint.
How to cite: pdU6-2_sgRNA2-5-HT1BR was a gift from Quentin Gaudry (Addgene plasmid # 221822 ; http://n2t.net/addgene:221822 ; RRID:Addgene_221822)
