[The description below was written by a language model from this plasmid's Addgene catalogue record and pLannotate feature annotations shown in this document.]
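Description:
pdU6-2_sgRNA2-5-HT1BR is a small (about 3.5 kb) guide RNA expression plasmid for CRISPR/Cas9 genome editing in Drosophila melanogaster, built on the pdU6-2 backbone. It is maintained in E. coli as a high-copy plasmid through a ColE1/pUC-type origin and selected with ampicillin via the β-lactamase (AmpR) gene. The backbone looks like a standard phagemid cloning vector. It carries an f1 origin, remnants of the lac regulatory region (a lacI fragment, CAP site, lac promoter and operator), a lacZα fragment, and flanking T3 and T7 promoters. None of these elements plays a role in guide expression in flies.

The functional cassette lies between the T7 and T3 promoters on the reverse strand. A Drosophila U6-2 snRNA promoter, read by RNA polymerase III, is followed by a short gap that is the right size and position for the 20-nucleotide spacer, and then by the Streptococcus pyogenes Cas9 gRNA scaffold. Downstream of the scaffold, the automated annotation calls a short fragment as dU6-3 promoter. Given its placement after the scaffold, this may be U6-locus sequence serving as a 3′ flanking or termination region, but the record does not say. The spacer, designated gRNA2, targets the 5-HT1B serotonin receptor gene (CG15113) near the end of its coding frame.

The plasmid encodes no Cas9, so the nuclease must be supplied separately. The stated purpose is editing at the end of the 5-HT1B coding sequence. The "gRNA2" name suggests it is one of a set of guides for this locus, though the record does not describe any donor template or the modification intended. The exact cloning sites used to insert the spacer are not recorded.
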