Features (pLannotate 1.2.2; 14 found; start..end, strand, type, name):
    464..556     +  CDS            lacI (fragment): lac repressor; lacI; The lac repressor binds to the lac operator to inhibit transcription in E. coli. This inhibition can be relieved by adding lactose or isopropyl-β-D-thiogalactopyranoside (IPTG).
    569..590     +  protein_bind   CAP binding site: CAP binding activates transcription in the presence of cAMP. E. coli catabolite activator protein
    605..635     +  promoter       lac promoter: promoter for the E. coli lac operon
    643..659     +  protein_bind   lac operator: The lac repressor binds to the lac operator to inhibit transcription in E. coli. This inhibition can be relieved by adding lactose or isopropyl-β-D-thiogalactopyranoside (IPTG). lac repressor encoded by lacI
    704..722     +  promoter       T3 promoter: promoter for bacteriophage T3 RNA polymerase
    747..845     -  promoter       dU6-3 promoter (fragment): RNA polymerase III promoter for Drosophila U6-3 snRNA (Port et al., 2014)
    853..928     -  misc_RNA       gRNA scaffold: guide RNA scaffold for the Streptococcus pyogenes CRISPR/Cas9 system
    950..1349    -  promoter       dU6-2 promoter: RNA polymerase III promoter for Drosophila U6-2 snRNA (Das et al., 1987)
   1370..1388    -  promoter       T7 promoter: promoter for bacteriophage T7 RNA polymerase
   1396..1551    +  CDS            lacZα (fragment): LacZα fragment of β-galactosidase; lacZ fragment
   1555..2011    -  rep_origin     f1 ori (sequence partly withheld): f1 bacteriophage origin of replication; arrow indicates direction of (+) strand synthesis
   2038..2142    +  promoter       AmpR promoter: bla
   2143..3003    +  CDS            AmpR: β-lactamase; bla; confers resistance to ampicillin, carbenicillin, and related antibiotics
   3174..281     +  rep_origin     ori (across the origin): high-copy-number ColE1/pMB1/pBR322/pUC origin of replication
>Addgene plasmid #221822 | pdU6-2_sgRNA2-5-HT1BR | addgene full sequence | sequence record 442846 | Addgene NGS Result
GGTCGGGCTGAACGGGGGGTTCGTGCACACAGCCCAGCTTGGAGCGAACGACCTACACCGAACTGAGATA
CCTACAGCGTGAGCTATGAGAAAGCGCCACGCTTCCCGAAGGGAGAAAGGCGGACAGGTATCCGGTAAGC
GGCAGGGTCGGAACAGGAGAGCGCACGAGGGAGCTTCCAGGGGGAAACGCCTGGTATCTTTATAGTCCTG
TCGGGTTTCGCCACCTCTGACTTGAGCGTCGATTTTTGTGATGCTCGTCAGGGGGGCGGAGCCTATGGAA
AAACGCCAGCAACGCGGCCTTTTTACGGTTCCTGGCCTTTTGCTGGCCTTTTGCTCACATGTTCTTTCCT
GCGTTATCCCCTGATTCTGTGGATAACCGTATTACCGCCTTTGAGTGAGCTGATACCGCTCGCCGCAGCC
GAACGACCGAGCGCAGCGAGTCAGTGAGCGAGGAAGCGGAAGAGCGCCCAATACGCAAACCGCCTCTCCC
CGCGCGTTGGCCGATTCATTAATGCAGCTGGCACGACAGGTTTCCCGACTGGAAAGCGGGCAGTGAGCGC
AACGCAATTAATGTGAGTTAGCTCACTCATTAGGCACCCCAGGCTTTACACTTTATGCTTCCGGCTCGTA
TGTTGTGTGGAATTGTGAGCGGATAACAATTTCACACAGGAAACAGCTATGACCATGATTACGCCAAGCG
CGCAATTAACCCTCACTAAAGGGAACAAAAGCTGGAGCTCACTAGTAATTCTTTCCTGTAAAATAAATAT
AAATAAATATGCTTTATTGACAGAAAATTTGATGTTTTTGTATTTGAGTAGGAGCAATCACAGGTGAGCA
AAAAAATGGATCGCACCGACTCGGTGCCACTTTTTCAAGTTGATAACGGACTAGCCTTATTTTAACTTGC
TATTTCTAGCTCTAAAACCTTGAAGGCCCGTCGAAATTCGAAGTATTGAGGAAAACATACCTATATAAAT
GATCAACATCAGGAAAGAGCAGTTGAGAATTATAAGAATTGGCAAATGGTCTTAAGAACCCTCTGCTTAA
GATTTTCAAAATTTCCTTTAGAATCAAAGTGTCCTATTGTTCGTTTGTTGAAAACACAGTTCGATTTATT
GACTATAATAAATTGATAGTTTTAAATATAGAGGCACGACTAAGAGAGTTTGGTTTTGTTTTGGTTAGGG
ACCAAAAAAAGTATACATAACGAATAAAAAAGGATTTAAGTGCAAATGGTAAAAAAGTGTCGAGTTTTTC
TTGAGTTGATTGTGCTGTAATGAGACTCTGCATTCGGCATTTGACTCGGCTTTTCCTACTCGTGCCGTAT
TTCAGGCTGCAAGTCGAACCAAGCTTGTACCCAATTCGCCCTATAGTGAGTCGTATTACGCGCGCTCACT
GGCCGTCGTTTTACAACGTCGTGACTGGGAAAACCCTGGCGTTACCCAACTTAATCGCCTTGCAGCACAT
CCCCCTTTCGCCAGCTGGCGTAATAGCGAAGAGGCCCGCACCGATCGCCCTTCCCAACAGTTGCGCAGCC
TGAATGGCGAATGGAAATTGTAAGCGTTAATATTTTGTTAAAATTCGCGTTAAATTTTTGTTAAATCAGC
TCATTTTTTTAACCAATAGGCCGAAATCGGCAAAATCCCTTATAAATCAAAAGAATAGACCGAGATAGGG
T
[37 nt withheld, positions 1682-1718]
AAAGAACGTGGACTCCAACGTCAAAGG
[49 nt withheld, positions 1746-1794]
T
[91 nt withheld, positions 1796-1886]
GAACGTGGT
[116 nt withheld, positions 1896-2011]
CAGGTGGCACTTTTCGGGGAAATGTGCGCGGAACCCCTATTTGTTTATTTTTCTAAATACATTCAAATAT
GTATCCGCTCATGAGACAATAACCCTGATAAATGCTTCAATAATATTGAAAAAGGAAGAGTATGAGTATT
CAACATTTCCGTGTCGCCCTTATTCCCTTTTTTGCGGCATTTTGCCTTCCTGTTTTTGCTCACCCAGAAA
CGCTGGTGAAAGTAAAAGATGCTGAAGATCAGTTGGGTGCACGAGTGGGTTACATCGAACTGGATCTCAA
CAGCGGTAAGATCCTTGAGAGTTTTCGCCCCGAAGAACGTTTTCCAATGATGAGCACTTTTAAAGTTCTG
CTATGTGGCGCGGTATTATCCCGTATTGACGCCGGGCAAGAGCAACTCGGTCGCCGCATACACTATTCTC
AGAATGACTTGGTTGAGTACTCACCAGTCACAGAAAAGCATCTTACGGATGGCATGACAGTAAGAGAATT
ATGCAGTGCTGCCATAACCATGAGTGATAACACTGCGGCCAACTTACTTCTGACAACGATCGGAGGACCG
AAGGAGCTAACCGCTTTTTTGCACAACATGGGGGATCATGTAACTCGCCTTGATCGTTGGGAACCGGAGC
TGAATGAAGCCATACCAAACGACGAGCGTGACACCACGATGCCTGTAGCAATGGCAACAACGTTGCGCAA
ACTATTAACTGGCGAACTACTTACTCTAGCTTCCCGGCAACAATTAATAGACTGGATGGAGGCGGATAAA
GTTGCAGGACCACTTCTGCGCTCGGCCCTTCCGGCTGGCTGGTTTATTGCTGATAAATCTGGAGCCGGTG
AGCGTGGGTCTCGCGGTATCATTGCAGCACTGGGGCCAGATGGTAAGCCCTCCCGTATCGTAGTTATCTA
CACGACGGGGAGTCAGGCAACTATGGATGAACGAAATAGACAGATCGCTGAGATAGGTGCCTCACTGATT
AAGCATTGGTAACTGTCAGACCAAGTTTACTCATATATACTTTAGATTGATTTAAAACTTCATTTTTAAT
TTAAAAGGATCTAGGTGAAGATCCTTTTTGATAATCTCATGACCAAAATCCCTTAACGTGAGTTTTCGTT
CCACTGAGCGTCAGACCCCGTAGAAAAGATCAAAGGATCTTCTTGAGATCCTTTTTTTCTGCGCGTAATC
TGCTGCTTGCAAACAAAAAAACCACCGCTACCAGCGGTGGTTTGTTTGCCGGATCAAGAGCTACCAACTC
TTTTTCCGAAGGTAACTGGCTTCAGCAGAGCGCAGATACCAAATACTGTTCTTCTAGTGTAGCCGTAGTT
AGGCCACCACTTCAAGAACTCTGTAGCACCGCCTACATACCTCGCTCTGCTAATCCTGTTACCAGTGGCT
GCTGCCAGTGGCGATAAGTCGTGTCTTACCGGGTTGGACTCAAGACGATAGTTACCGGATAAGGCGCAGC
