>Addgene plasmid #221822 | pdU6-2_sgRNA2-5-HT1BR | depositor partial sequence | sequence record 434280 | partial sequence
GTTCGACTTGCAGCCTGAAATACGGCACGAGTAGGAAAAGCCGAGTCAAATGCCGAATGCAGAGTCTCAT
TACAGCACAATCAACTCAAGAAAAACTCGACACTTTTTTACCATTTGCACTTAAATCCTTTTTTATTCGT
TATGTATACTTTTTTTGGTCCCTAACCAAAACAAAACCAAACTCTCTTAGTCGTGCCTCTATATTTAAAA
CTATCAATTTATTATAGTCAATAAATCGAACTGTGTTTTCAACAAACGAACAATAGGACACTTTGATTCT
AAAGGAAATTTTGAAAATCTTAAGCAGAGGGTTCTTAAGACCATTTGCCAATTCTTATAATTCTCAACTG
CTCTTTCCTGATGTTGATCATTTATATAGGTATGTTTTCCTCAATACTTCGAATTTCGACGGGCCTTCAA
GGTTTTAGAGCTAGAAATAGCAAGTTAAAATAAGGCTAGTCCGTTATCAACTTGAAAAAGTGGCACCGAG
TCGGTGCGATCCATTTTTTTGCTCACCTGTGATTGCTCCTACTCAAATACAAAAACATCAAATTTTCTGT
CAATAAAGCATATTTATTTATATTTATTTTACAGGAAAGAATTACTAGTGAGCTCCAGCTTTTGTTCCCT
TTAGTGAGGGTTAATTGCGCGCTTGGCGTAATCATGGTCATAGCTGTTTCCTGTGTGAAATTGTTATCCG
CTCACAATTCCACACAACATACGAGCCGGAAGCATAAAGTGTAAAGCCTGGGGTGCCTAATGAGTGAGCT
AACTCACATTAATTGCGTTGCGCTCACTGCCCGCTTTCCAGTCGGGAAACCTGTCGTGCCAGCTGCATTA
ATGAATCGGCCAACGCGCGGGGAGAGGCGGTTTGCGTATTGGGCGCTCTTCCGCTTCCTCGCTCACTGAC
TCGCTGCGCTCGGTCGTTCGGCTGCGGCGAGCGGTATCAGCTCACTCAAAGGCGGTAATACGGTTATCCA
CAGAATCAGGGGATAACGCAGGAAAGAACATGTGAGCAAAAGGCCAGCAAAAGGCCAGGAACCGTAAAAA
GGCCGCGTTGCTGGCGTTTTTCCATAGGCTCCGCCCCCCTGACGAGCATCACAAAAA
